>Addgene plasmid #88400 | pDONR223-ETV7 | depositor partial sequence | sequence record 172004 | insert
ATGCAGGAGGGAGAATTGGCTATTTCTCCTATAAGCCCTGTGGCAGCCATGCCTCCCCTAGGCACCCACG
TGCAAGCCAGATGTGAAGCTCAAATTAACCTGCTGGGTGAAGGGGGGATCTGCAAGCTGCCAGGAAGACT
CCGCATCCAGCCCGCACTGTGGAGCAGGGAGGACGTGCTGCACTGGCTGCGCTGGGCAGAGCAGGAGTAC
TCTCTGCCATGCACCGCGGAGCACGGGTTCGAGATGAACGGACGCGCCCTCTGCATCCTCACCAAGGACG
ACTTCCGGCACCGTGCGCCCAGCTCAGGTGACGTCCTGTATGAGCTGCTCCAGTACATCAAGACCCAGCG
GCGAGCCCTGGTGTGTGGACCCTTTTTTGGAGGGATCTTCAGGCTGAAGACGCCCACCCAGCACTCTCCA
GTCCCCCCGGAAGAGGTGACTGGCCCCTCTCAGATGGACACCCGAAGGGGCCACCTGCTGCAGCCACCAG
ACCCAGGGCTTACCAGCAACTTCGGCCACCTGGATGACCCTGGCCTGGCAAGGTGGACCCCTGGCAAGGA
GGAGTCCCTCAACTTATGTCACTGTGCAGAGCTCGGCTGCAGGACCCAGGGGGTCTGTTCCTTCCCCGCG
ATGCCGCAGGCCCCCATTGACGGCAGGATCGCTGACTGCCGCCTGCTGTGGGATTACGTGTATCAGCTGC
TCCTTGATACCCGATATGAGCCCTACATCAAGTGGGAAGACAAGGACGCCAAGATCTTCCGAGTTGTGGA
TCCAAATGGGCTCGCCAGACTCTGGGGAAATCACAAGAACCGGGTGAACATGACCTACGAGAAGATGTCT
CGTGCCCTGCGCCACTATTATAAGCTTAATATCATTAAGAAGGAACCGGGGCAGAAACTCCTGTTCAGAT
TTCTAAAGACTCCGGGAAAGATGGTCCAGGACAAGCACAGCCACCTGGAGCCGCTGGAGAGCCAGGAGCA
GGACAGAATAGAGTTCAAGGACAAGAGGCCAGAAATCTCTCCGTGA
