[The description below was written by a language model from this plasmid's Addgene catalogue record.]
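Description:
pDONR223-ETV7 is a Gateway donor-format clone built on the Invitrogen pDONR223 backbone (about 3 kb without insert) that carries the open reading frame of human ETV7, an ETS-family transcription factor also known as TEL2 or TELB. It is propagated in E. coli as a high-copy plasmid under spectinomycin selection. The record does not include a feature table, so the origin of replication and the exact recombination sites flanking the insert are not itemised. As a Gateway clone made by recombinational cloning into a pDONR vector, it would be expected to function as an entry clone, with the ORF bracketed by att sites and M13 forward and reverse primer sites available for sequencing across the insert.

The insert is 1026 bp and has been deliberately modified at its 3′ end: the last nucleotide of the stop codon was removed, so the reading frame remains open after transfer and can be fused to C-terminal tags or reporters supplied by a destination vector. The plasmid is a shuttle rather than an expression construct; no promoter driving ETV7 in mammalian cells is described. Its role is to donate the ETV7 coding sequence by Gateway recombination into expression backbones of the user's choice. It belongs to the Human TFome Collection, specifically the subset derived from the ORFeome, a comprehensive library of human transcription factor ORFs assembled for screening and for cell fate engineering by forced transcription factor expression.
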