Addgene plasmid #88400: pDONR223-ETV7
Purpose: Donor Vector containing ETV7 transcription factor, part of the Human TFome Collection
Depositing lab: Marc Vidal. Publication: A comprehensive library of human transcription factors for cell fate engineering. Ng AHM, Khoshakhlagh P, Rojo Arias JE, Pasquini G, Wang K, Swiersy A, Shipman SL, Appleton E, Kiaee K, Kohman RE, Vernet A, Dysart M, Leeper K, Saylor W, Huang JY, Graveline A, Taipale J, Hill DE, Vidal M, Melero-Martin JM, Busskamp V, Church GM. Nat Biotechnol. 2021 Apr;39(4):510-519. doi: 10.1038/s41587-020-0742-6. Epub 2020 Nov 30. PubMed 33257861.
Backbone
  Vector backbone: pDONR223
  Backbone manufacturer: Invitrogen
  Backbone size w/o insert (bp): 3000
  Vector type: Gateway Donor Vector
Growth in bacteria
  Bacterial resistance: Spectinomycin, 50 μg/mL
  Growth temperature: 37°C
  Growth strain: DH5alpha
  Copy number: High Copy
Gene/Insert
  Gene/Insert name: ETV7
  Species: H. sapiens (human)
  Insert size (bp): 1026
  Mutation: Last nucleotide of stop codon removed to allow for Gateway C-terminal fusions
  Entrez Gene: ETV7 (a.k.a. TEL-2, TEL2, TELB)
  Cloning method: Gateway Cloning
  Sequencing primers: 5′ M13F(-21); 3′ M13R
Terms and licenses: Academic/Nonprofit Terms; Industry Terms: Not Available to Industry
Depositor comments: Represents the ORFeome subset of the TFome
How to cite: pDONR223-ETV7 was a gift from Marc Vidal (Addgene plasmid # 88400)
